>Addgene plasmid #182844 | pGEX-2T-TRX-C751-E3616S | addgene full sequence | sequence record 360053 | Addgene NGS Result
AGCTTATCGACTGCACGGTGCACCAATGCTTCTGGCGTCAGGCAGCCATCGGAAGCTGTGGTATGGCTGT
GCAGGTCGTAAATCACTGCATAATTCGTGTCGCTCAAGGCGCACTCCCGTTCTGGATAATGTTTTTTGCG
CCGACATCATAACGGTTCTGGCAAATATTCTGAAATGAGCTGTTGACAATTAATCATCGGCTCGTATAAT
GTGTGGAATTGTGAGCGGATAACAATTTCACACAGGAAACAGTATTCATGTCCCCTATACTAGGTTATTG
GAAAATTAAGGGCCTTGTGCAACCCACTCGACTTCTTTTGGAATATCTTGAAGAAAAATATGAAGAGCAT
TTGTATGAGCGCGATGAAGGTGATAAATGGCGAAACAAAAAGTTTGAATTGGGTTTGGAGTTTCCCAATC
TTCCTTATTATATTGATGGTGATGTTAAATTAACACAGTCTATGGCCATCATACGTTATATAGCTGACAA
GCACAACATGTTGGGTGGTTGTCCAAAAGAGCGTGCAGAGATTTCAATGCTTGAAGGAGCGGTTTTGGAT
ATTAGATACGGTGTTTCGAGAATTGCATATAGTAAAGACTTTGAAACTCTCAAAGTTGATTTTCTTAGCA
AGCTACCTGAAATGCTGAAAATGTTCGAAGATCGTTTATGTCATAAAACATATTTAAATGGTGATCATGT
AACCCATCCTGACTTCATGTTGTATGACGCTCTTGATGTTGTTTTATACATGGACCCAATGTGCCTGGAT
GCGTTCCCAAAATTAGTTTGTTTTAAAAAACGTATTGAAGCTATCCCACAAATTGATAAGTACTTGAAAT
CCAGCAAGTATATAGCATGGCCTTTGCAGGGCTGGCAAGCCACGTTTGGTGGTGGCGACCATCCTCCAAA
ATCGGATCTGGTTCCGCGTGGATCCCATATGATCCATATTCCCCAGCAGCAACAACCTCTGCAGCAACAA
CAGGTGCAGGTACAGCCGTCAATGCCCATTATAACACTTGCTGAGGCACCAGTAGTGCAATCGCAATTTG
TGATGGAACCTCAAGCTTTGGAGCAGCAGGAGCTGGCTAACCGCGTGCAGCATTTCTCCACAAGCAGCAG
CAGTAGCAGTAGCAACTGCTCACTGCCCACCAATGTGGTTAATCCTATGCAACAACAAGCACCATCAACC
ACCAGCAGCTCCACAACCAGGCCTACAAATCGGGTGCTACCGATGCAGCAGCGCCAGGAACCTGCTCCGT
TGTCCAACGAGTGTCCCGTAGTTTCGTCACCCACTCCTCCGAAACCTGTTGAACAGCCTATAATCCATCA
AATGACTAGCGCCAGTGTGTCCAAGTGCTATGCCCAAAAGTCAACACTACCATCACCAGTTTACGAGGCG
GAACTCAAAGTTAGTTCAGTTTTGGAGAGCATTGTGCCAGATGTCACAATGGATGCAATCTTGGAGGAAC
AGCCGGTAACGGAATCAATCTATACGGAGGGACTCTACGAGAAGAATTCGCCGGGGGAGTCGAAGACTGA
ACAGCTACTTCTCCAACAACAGCAGCGAGAGCAACTTAATCAACAATTGGTCAACAACGGGTATCTGCTC
GATAAGCACACCTTTCAAGTGGAGCCAATGGATACGGATGTCTACAGGGAGGAAGACCTCGAAGAGGAGG
AGGACGAGGATGATGATTTCAGCTTGAAAATGGCCACATCGGCGTGCAACGATCACGAGATGTCCGACAG
TGAAGAACCGGCGGTCAAGGATAAGATCAGTAAGATTCTGGACAACCTAACCAACGATGACTGTGCAGAC
TCAATAGCCACGGCGACGACGATGGAAGTGGATGCCAGCGCTGGTTACCAGCAAATGGTGGAGGATGTCC
TAGCCACCACTGCAGCACAATCTGCTCCCACCGAAGAGTTCGAAGGCGCTCTAGAAACTGCAGCTGTGGA
AGCCGCTGCCACCTATATCAACGAGATGGCCGATGCTCATGTACTGGACCTTAAGCAGCTGCAAAATGGA
GTGGAACTAGAGCTCAGGAGGAGAAAAGAAGAGCAACGAACGGTCTCGCAAGAACAGGAGCAATCAAAGG
CCGCCATCGTGCCTACAGCAGCTGCTCCCGAACCACCGCAACCCATTCAAGAGCCCAAAAAAATGACTGG
TCCACATCTGCTTTATGAAATACAAAGCGAAGATGGCTTTACGTACAAATCGAGTTCCATAACTGAGATT
TGGGAGAAGGTCTTTGAGGCAGTACAGGTGGCCAGGCGGGCACATGGACTTACTCCGCTGCCAGAGGGTC
CTCTAGCCGATATGGGTGGCATCCAGATGATAGGTCTTAAAACGAATGCCCTTAAGTACCTAATTGAACA
GTTGCCAGGCGTGGAAAAGTGCTCAAAATATACTCCCAAGTATCACAAGCGCAATGGTAACGTGTCCACA
GCGGCAAATGGAGCACATGGAGGCAACTTAGGCGGAAGCAGTGCATCCGCTGCCCTCTCAGTGTCTGGTG
GAGATTCACATGGTCTGCTCGACTATGGATCGGATCAGGATGAATTGGAGGAAAATGCTTACGATTGCGC
CCGATGTGAGCCTTATTCCAACCGCAGCGAGTATGATATGTTTAGTTGGTTGGCCTCCAGACATCGCAAG
CAGCCCATCCAGGTGTTCGTCCAGCCGTCCGACAATGAACTGGTACCCAGGAGGGGAACTGGTAGCAATC
TACCCATGGCCATGAAGTATCGGACTCTTAAGGAAACTTACAAGGATTATGTTGGAGTCTTCAGATCCCA
TATCCATGGACGAGGCCTCTACTGCACTAAGGACATTGAAGCGGGTGAAATGGTTATCTCATATGCCGGT
GAGTTGATTCGCTCTACACTGACGGACAAAAGGGAACGCTACTACGACAGCCGCGGCATTGGGTGCTATA
TGTTCAAAATTGACGATAACCTTGTAGTTGATGCCACGATGCGCGGCAATGCGGCGCGTTTCATTAATCA
CTGCTGTGAGCCGAATTGCTATTCGAAAGTGGTGGACATCTTAGGGCACAAGCACATCATCATCTTTGCG
CTGCGCCGAATCGTGCAGGGCGAGGAGCTTACCTACGACTACAAATTCCCATTCGAGGATGAGAAGATAC
CTTGCTCATGCGGTTCGAAAAGGTGTCGGAAGTACTTAAATTAAATGCATGAATTCATCGTGACTGACTG
ACGATCTGCCTCGCGCGTTTCGGTGATGACGGTGAAAACCTCTGACACATGCAGCTCCCGGAGACGGTCA
CAGCTTGTCTGTAAGCGGATGCCGGGAGCAGACAAGCCCGTCAGGGCGCGTCAGCGGGTGTTGGCGGGTG
TCGGGGCGCAGCCATGACCCAGTCACGTAGCGATAGCGGAGTGTATAATTCTTGAAGACGAAAGGGCCTC
GTGATACGCCTATTTTTATAGGTTAATGTCATGATAATAATGGTTTCTTAGACGTCAGGTGGCACTTTTC
GGGGAAATGTGCGCGGAACCCCTATTTGTTTATTTTTCTAAATACATTCAAATATGTATCCGCTCATGAG
ACAATAACCCTGATAAATGCTTCAATAATATTGAAAAAGGAAGAGTATGAGTATTCAACATTTCCGTGTC
GCCCTTATTCCCTTTTTTGCGGCATTTTGCCTTCCTGTTTTTGCTCACCCAGAAACGCTGGTGAAAGTAA
AAGATGCTGAAGATCAGTTGGGTGCACGAGTGGGTTACATCGAACTGGATCTCAACAGCGGTAAGATCCT
TGAGAGTTTTCGCCCCGAAGAACGTTTTCCAATGATGAGCACTTTTAAAGTTCTGCTATGTGGCGCGGTA
TTATCCCGTGTTGACGCCGGGCAAGAGCAACTCGGTCGCCGCATACACTATTCTCAGAATGACTTGGTTG
AGTACTCACCAGTCACAGAAAAGCATCTTACGGATGGCATGACAGTAAGAGAATTATGCAGTGCTGCCAT
AACCATGAGTGATAACACTGCGGCCAACTTACTTCTGACAACGATCGGAGGACCGAAGGAGCTAACCGCT
TTTTTGCACAACATGGGGGATCATGTAACTCGCCTTGATCGTTGGGAACCGGAGCTGAATGAAGCCATAC
CAAACGACGAGCGTGACACCACGATGCCTGCAGCAATGGCAACAACGTTGCGCAAACTATTAACTGGCGA
ACTACTTACTCTAGCTTCCCGGCAACAATTAATAGACTGGATGGAGGCGGATAAAGTTGCAGGACCACTT
CTGCGCTCGGCCCTTCCGGCTGGCTGGTTTATTGCTGATAAATCTGGAGCCGGTGAGCGTGGGTCTCGCG
GTATCATTGCAGCACTGGGGCCAGATGGTAAGCCCTCCCGTATCGTAGTTATCTACACGACGGGGAGTCA
GGCAACTATGGATGAACGAAATAGACAGATCGCTGAGATAGGTGCCTCACTGATTAAGCATTGGTAACTG
TCAGACCAAGTTTACTCATATATACTTTAGATTGATTTAAAACTTCATTTTTAATTTAAAAGGATCTAGG
TGAAGATCCTTTTTGATAATCTCATGACCAAAATCCCTTAACGTGAGTTTTCGTTCCACTGAGCGTCAGA
CCCCGTAGAAAAGATCAAAGGATCTTCTTGAGATCCTTTTTTTCTGCGCGTAATCTGCTGCTTGCAAACA
AAAAAACCACCGCTACCAGCGGTGGTTTGTTTGCCGGATCAAGAGCTACCAACTCTTTTTCCGAAGGTAA
CTGGCTTCAGCAGAGCGCAGATACCAAATACTGTCCTTCTAGTGTAGCCGTAGTTAGGCCACCACTTCAA
GAACTCTGTAGCACCGCCTACATACCTCGCTCTGCTAATCCTGTTACCAGTGGCTGCTGCCAGTGGCGAT
AAGTCGTGTCTTACCGGGTTGGACTCAAGACGATAGTTACCGGATAAGGCGCAGCGGTCGGGCTGAACGG
GGGGTTCGTGCACACAGCCCAGCTTGGAGCGAACGACCTACACCGAACTGAGATACCTACAGCGTGAGCT
ATGAGAAAGCGCCACGCTTCCCGAAGGGAGAAAGGCGGACAGGTATCCGGTAAGCGGCAGGGTCGGAACA
GGAGAGCGCACGAGGGAGCTTCCAGGGGGAAACGCCTGGTATCTTTATAGTCCTGTCGGGTTTCGCCACC
TCTGACTTGAGCGTCGATTTTTGTGATGCTCGTCAGGGGGGCGGAGCCTATGGAAAAACGCCAGCAACGC
GGCCTTTTTACGGTTCCTGGCCTTTTGCTGGCCTTTTGCTCACATGTTCTTTCCTGCGTTATCCCCTGAT
TCTGTGGATAACCGTATTACCGCCTTTGAGTGAGCTGATACCGCTCGCCGCAGCCGAACGACCGAGCGCA
GCGAGTCAGTGAGCGAGGAAGCGGAAGAGCGCCTGATGCGGTATTTTCTCCTTACGCATCTGTGCGGTAT
TTCACACCGCATAAATTCCGACACCATCGAATGGCGCAAAACCTTTCGCGGTATGGCATGATAGCGCCCG
GAAGAGAGTCAATTCAGGGTGGTGAATGTGAAACCAGTAACGTTATACGATGTCGCAGAGTATGCCGGTG
TCTCTTATCAGACCGTTTCCCGCGTGGTGAACCAGGCCAGCCACGTTTCTGCGAAAACGCGGGAAAAAGT
GGAAGCGGCGATGGCGGAGCTGAATTACATTCCCAACCGCGTGGCACAACAACTGGCGGGCAAACAGTCG
TTGCTGATTGGCGTTGCCACCTCCAGTCTGGCCCTGCACGCGCCGTCGCAAATTGTCGCGGCGATTAAAT
CTCGCGCCGATCAACTGGGTGCCAGCGTGGTGGTGTCGATGGTAGAACGAAGCGGCGTCGAAGCCTGTAA
AGCGGCGGTGCACAATCTTCTCGCGCAACGCGTCAGTGGGCTGATCATTAACTATCCGCTGGATGACCAG
GATGCCATTGCTGTGGAAGCTGCCTGCACTAATGTTCCGGCGTTATTTCTTGATGTCTCTGACCAGACAC
CCATCAACAGTATTATTTTCTCCCATGAAGACGGTACGCGACTGGGCGTGGAGCATCTGGTCGCATTGGG
TCACCAGCAAATCGCGCTGTTAGCGGGCCCATTAAGTTCTGTCTCGGCGCGTCTGCGTCTGGCTGGCTGG
CATAAATATCTCACTCGCAATCAAATTCAGCCGATAGCGGAACGGGAAGGCGACTGGAGTGCCATGTCCG
GTTTTCAACAAACCATGCAAATGCTGAATGAGGGCATCGTTCCCACTGCGATGCTGGTTGCCAACGATCA
GATGGCGCTGGGCGCAATGCGCGCCATTACCGAGTCCGGGCTGCGCGTTGGTGCGGATATCTCGGTAGTG
GGATACGACGATACCGAAGACAGCTCATGTTATATCCCGCCGTTAACCACCATCAAACAGGATTTTCGCC
TGCTGGGGCAAACCAGCGTGGACCGCTTGCTGCAACTCTCTCAGGGCCAGGCGGTGAAGGGCAATCAGCT
GTTGCCCGTCTCACTGGTGAAAAGAAAAACCACCCTGGCGCCCAATACGCAAACCGCCTCTCCCCGCGCG
TTGGCCGATTCATTAATGCAGCTGGCACGACAGGTTTCCCGACTGGAAAGCGGGCAGTGAGCGCAACGCA
ATTAATGTAAGTTAGCTCACTCATTAGGCACCCCAGGCTTTACACTTTATGCTTCCGGCTCGTATGTTGT
GTGGAATTGTGAGCGGATAACAATTTCACACAGGAAACAGCTATGACCATGATTACGGATTCACTGGCCG
TCGTTTTACAACGTCGTGACTGGGAAAACCCTGGCGTTACCCAACTTAATCGCCTTGCAGCACATCCCCC
TTTCGCCAGCTGGCGTAATAGCGAAGAGGCCCGCACCGATCGCCCTTCCCAACAGTTGCGCAGCCTGAAT
GGCGAATGGCGCTTTGCCTGGTTTCCGGCACCAGAAGCGGTGCCGGAAAGCTGGCTGGAGTGCGATCTTC
CTGAGGCCGATACTGTCGTCGTCCCCTCAAACTGGCAGATGCACGGTTACGATGCGCCCATCTACACCAA
CGTGACCTATCCCATTACGGTCAATCCGCCGTTTGTTCCCACGGAGAATCCGACGGGTTGTTACTCGCTC
ACATTTAATGTTGATGAAAGCTGGCTACAGGAAGGCCAGACGCGAATTATTTTTGATGGCGTTGGAATT
Features (pLannotate 1.2.2; 17 found; start..end, strand, type, name):
    183..211     +  promoter       tac promoter: strong E. coli promoter; hybrid between the trp and lac UV5 promoters
    219..235     +  protein_bind   lac operator: The lac repressor binds to the lac operator to inhibit transcription in E. coli. This inhibition can be relieved by adding lactose or isopropyl-β-D-thiogalactopyranoside (IPTG). lac repressor encoded by lacI
    258..911     +  CDS            GST26_SCHJA: Experimental evidence at protein level: Swiss-Prot protein existence level 1. GST isoenzymes appear to play a central role in the parasite detoxification system. Other functions are also suspected including a role in increasing the solubility of haematin in the parasite gut. From Schistosoma japonicum (Blood fluke).
    933..3191    +  CDS            trx (fragment): TRX_DROME - Also known as KMT2A. Experimental evidence at protein level: Swiss-Prot protein existence level 1. Histone methyltransferase that trimethylates 'Lys-9' of histone H3 (H3K9me3) (PubMed:12408863). H3 'Lys-9' methylation represents a specific tag for epigenetic transcriptional activation (PubMed:12408863). Functions in segment determination through interaction with genes of bithorax (BX-C) and antennapedia (ANT-C) complexes (PubMed:2107543, PubMed:7958911). Acts as an activator of BX- C (PubMed:7924996). Involved in the very early regulation of homeotic genes expressed only in the pos
   3226..3265    +  CDS            rop (fragment): Rop protein, which maintains plasmids at low copy number; rop
   3367..3407    +  misc_feature   bom (fragment): basis of mobility region from pBR322
   3512..3616    +  promoter       AmpR promoter: bla
   3617..4477    +  CDS            AmpR: β-lactamase; bla; confers resistance to ampicillin, carbenicillin, and related antibiotics
   4648..5236    +  rep_origin     ori: high-copy-number ColE1/pMB1/pBR322/pUC origin of replication
   5422..5473    -  misc_feature   bom (fragment): basis of mobility region from pBR322
   5480..5557    +  promoter       lacI promoter: lacI
   5558..6640    +  CDS            lacI: lac repressor; lacI; The lac repressor binds to the lac operator to inhibit transcription in E. coli. This inhibition can be relieved by adding lactose or isopropyl-β-D-thiogalactopyranoside (IPTG).
   6653..6674    +  protein_bind   CAP binding site: CAP binding activates transcription in the presence of cAMP. E. coli catabolite activator protein
   6689..6719    +  promoter       lac promoter: promoter for the E. coli lac operon
   6727..6743    +  protein_bind   lac operator: The lac repressor binds to the lac operator to inhibit transcription in E. coli. This inhibition can be relieved by adding lactose or isopropyl-β-D-thiogalactopyranoside (IPTG). lac repressor encoded by lacI
   6763..6936    +  CDS            lacZα: LacZα fragment of β-galactosidase; lacZ fragment
   7200..107     -  CDS            yciV (fragment) (across the origin): RNAAM_ECOLI - Also known as trpH From Escherichia coli (strain K12).
