[The description below was written by a language model from this plasmid's Addgene catalogue record and pLannotate feature annotations shown in this document.]
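Description:
pGEX-2T-TRX-C751-E3616S is a bacterial expression plasmid for producing a GST-tagged C-terminal fragment of Drosophila melanogaster Trithorax (TRX) in E. coli. The backbone is pGEX-2T, modified by adding NdeI and NsiI sites between the BamHI and EcoRI sites of the polylinker. It replicates from a high-copy ColE1/pMB1-type origin and is selected with ampicillin through the bla (AmpR) gene and its own promoter. The catalogue gives a total size of 7,153 bp, while the sequenced record is 7,209 nt. The Entrez Gene link in the catalogue points to the white gene rather than trx. This appears to be a database mismatch, since the annotated coding sequence matches TRX.

The expression cassette consists of the hybrid tac promoter with a downstream lac operator, followed by the Schistosoma japonicum glutathione S-transferase coding sequence and then the TRX fragment. The fragment is a roughly 2.25 kb PCR product encoding residues 2976–3726 (751 residues), amplified from a TRX cDNA clone and inserted via NdeI and NsiI, both of which are retained. The plasmid carries its own lacI gene, so the lac repressor holds the tac promoter off until IPTG is added. Short rop, bom, lacZα and yciV segments in the annotation are backbone remnants with no role in expression.

The insert carries the point substitution E3616S (GAA to TCA). The associated study concerns TRX histone H3K4 monomethylation and its direct interaction with CBP. The mutant GST fusion is therefore presumably meant for purification on glutathione resin and comparison with the wild-type fragment in biochemical assays, although the record does not state the intended effect of the mutation.
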