Addgene plasmid #182844: pGEX-2T-TRX-C751-E3616S
Purpose: mutation E3616S (GAA/TCA), PCR product coding C-terminal residues 2976-3726 of TRX was inserted into modified pGEX-2T by Nde I-Nsi I sites. Expression in E. coli. by IPTG induction
Depositing lab: Peter Harte. Depositing organization: Case Western Reserve University. Publication: Trithorax monomethylates histone H3K4 and interacts directly with CBP to promote H3K27 acetylation and antagonize Polycomb silencing. Tie F, Banerjee R, Saiakhova AR, Howard B, Monteith KE, Scacheri PC, Cosgrove MS, Harte PJ. Development. 2014 Mar;141(5):1129-39. doi: 10.1242/dev.102392. PubMed 24550119.
Backbone
  Vector backbone: pGEX-2T
  Backbone size w/o insert (bp): 4900
  Total vector size (bp): 7153
  Modifications to backbone: add NdeI and NsiI between BamHI and EcoRI sites
  Vector type: Bacterial Expression
Growth in bacteria
  Bacterial resistance: Ampicillin, 100 μg/mL
  Growth temperature: 37°C
  Growth strain: DH5alpha
  Copy number: High Copy
Gene/Insert
  Gene/Insert name: TRX (alt name: trithorax)
  Species: D. melanogaster (fly)
  Insert size (bp): 2253
  Entrez Gene: w (a.k.a. Dmel_CG2759, BACN33B1.1, CG2759, DMWHITE, DmWhite, Dmel\CG2759, EG:BACN33B1.1, W, White, c23, e(g), m(g), mini-white, mw, w(AT)[[13]])
  Tag / fusion protein: GST (N terminal on backbone)
  Cloning method: Restriction Enzyme; 5′ cloning site NdeI (not destroyed); 3′ cloning site NsiI (not destroyed)
  Sequencing primers: 5′ CAT ATGATCCATATTCCCCAGCAG
Terms and licenses: Academic/Nonprofit Terms; Industry Terms: Not Available to Industry
Depositor comments: The cDNA clone of TRX (LD39445) was obtained from the Drosophila Genomics Resource Center (DGRC).
How to cite: pGEX-2T-TRX-C751-E3616S was a gift from Peter Harte (Addgene plasmid # 182844 ; http://n2t.net/addgene:182844 ; RRID:Addgene_182844)
