>Addgene plasmid #182844 | pGEX-2T-TRX-C751-E3616S | depositor partial sequence | sequence record 360052 | pGEX-2T-TRX-C751-E3616S sequence 2253 bps
ATGATCCATATTCCCCAGCAGCAACAACCTCTGCAGCAACAACAGGTGCAGGTACAGCCGTCAATGCCCA
TTATAACACTTGCTGAGGCACCAGTAGTGCAATCGCAATTTGTGATGGAACCTCAAGCTTTGGAGCAGCA
GGAGCTGGCTAACCGCGTGCAGCATTTCTCCACAAGCAGCAGCAGTAGCAGTAGCAACTGCTCACTGCCC
ACCAATGTGGTTAATCCTATGCAACAACAAGCACCATCAACCACCAGCAGCTCCACAACCAGGCCTACAA
ATCGGGTGCTACCGATGCAGCAGCGCCAGGAACCTGCTCCGTTGTCCAACGAGTGTCCCGTAGTTTCGTC
ACCCACTCCTCCGAAACCTGTTGAACAGCCTATAATCCATCAAATGACTAGCGCCAGTGTGTCCAAGTGC
TATGCCCAAAAGTCAACACTACCATCACCAGTTTACGAGGCGGAACTCAAAGTTAGTTCAGTTTTGGAGA
GCATTGTGCCAGATGTCACAATGGATGCAATCTTGGAGGAACAGCCGGTAACGGAATCAATCTATACGGA
GGGACTCTACGAGAAGAATTCGCCGGGGGAGTCGAAGACTGAACAGCTACTTCTCCAACAACAGCAGCGA
GAGCAACTTAATCAACAATTGGTCAACAACGGGTATCTGCTCGATAAGCACACCTTTCAAGTGGAGCCAA
TGGATACGGATGTCTACAGGGAGGAAGACCTCGAAGAGGAGGAGGACGAGGATGATGATTTCAGCTTGAA
AATGGCCACATCGGCGTGCAACGATCACGAGATGTCCGACAGTGAAGAACCGGCGGTCAAGGATAAGATC
AGTAAGATTCTGGACAACCTAACCAACGATGACTGTGCAGACTCAATAGCCACGGCGACGACGATGGAAG
TGGATGCCAGCGCTGGTTACCAGCAAATGGTGGAGGATGTCCTAGCCACCACTGCAGCACAATCTGCTCC
CACCGAAGAGTTCGAAGGCGCTCTAGAAACTGCAGCTGTGGAAGCCGCTGCCACCTATATCAACGAGATG
GCCGATGCTCATGTACTGGACCTTAAGCAGCTGCAAAATGGAGTGGAACTAGAGCTCAGGAGGAGAAAAG
AAGAGCAACGAACGGTCTCGCAAGAACAGGAGCAATCAAAGGCCGCCATCGTGCCTACAGCAGCTGCTCC
CGAACCACCGCAACCCATTCAAGAGCCCAAAAAAATGACTGGTCCACATCTGCTTTATGAAATACAAAGC
GAAGATGGCTTTACGTACAAATCGAGTTCCATAACTGAGATTTGGGAGAAGGTCTTTGAGGCAGTACAGG
TGGCCAGGCGGGCACATGGACTTACTCCGCTGCCAGAGGGTCCTCTAGCCGATATGGGTGGCATCCAGAT
GATAGGTCTTAAAACGAATGCCCTTAAGTACCTAATTGAACAGTTGCCAGGCGTGGAAAAGTGCTCAAAA
TATACTCCCAAGTATCACAAGCGCAATGGTAACGTGTCCACAGCGGCAAATGGAGCACATGGAGGCAACT
TAGGCGGAAGCAGTGCATCCGCTGCCCTCTCAGTGTCTGGTGGAGATTCACATGGTCTGCTCGACTATGG
ATCGGATCAGGATGAATTGGAGGAAAATGCTTACGATTGCGCCCGATGTGAGCCTTATTCCAACCGCAGC
GAGTATGATATGTTTAGTTGGTTGGCCTCCAGACATCGCAAGCAGCCCATCCAGGTGTTCGTCCAGCCGT
CCGACAATGAACTGGTACCCAGGAGGGGAACTGGTAGCAATCTACCCATGGCCATGAAGTATCGGACTCT
TAAGGAAACTTACAAGGATTATGTTGGAGTCTTCAGATCCCATATCCATGGACGAGGCCTCTACTGCACT
AAGGACATTGAAGCGGGTGAAATGGTTATCTCATATGCCGGTGAGTTGATTCGCTCTACACTGACGGACA
AAAGGGAACGCTACTACGACAGCCGCGGCATTGGGTGCTATATGTTCAAAATTGACGATAACCTTGTAGT
TGATGCCACGATGCGCGGCAATGCGGCGCGTTTCATTAATCACTGCTGTGAGCCGAATTGCTATTCGAAA
GTGGTGGACATCTTAGGGCACAAGCACATCATCATCTTTGCGCTGCGCCGAATCGTGCAGGGCGAGGAGC
TTACCTACGACTACAAATTCCCATTCGAGGATGAGAAGATACCTTGCTCATGCGGTTCGAAAAGGTGTCG
GAAGTACTTAAAT
